Addgene plasmid #67612: GST-PRMT9 deltaC 350 (stop)
Purpose: bacterial expression of GST-PRMT9 missing residues 351-845
Depositing lab: Steven Clarke. Depositing organization: University of California, Los Angeles (UCLA). Publication: Unique Features of Human Protein Arginine Methyltransferase 9 (PRMT9) and its Substrate RNA Splicing Factor SF3B2. Hadjikyriacou A, Yang Y, Espejo A, Bedford MT, Clarke SG. J Biol Chem. 2015 May 15. pii: jbc.M115.659433. 10.1074/jbc.M115.659433 PubMed 25979344.
Backbone
  Vector backbone: pGEX-6p-1
  Backbone manufacturer: GE healthcare
  Backbone size w/o insert (bp): 4984
  Total vector size (bp): 7518
  Modifications to backbone: none
  Vector type: Bacterial Expression
Growth in bacteria
  Bacterial resistance: Ampicillin, 100 μg/mL
  Growth temperature: 37°C
  Growth strain: DH5alpha
  Copy number: Unknown
Gene/Insert
  Gene/Insert name: PRMT9
  Species: H. sapiens (human)
  Insert size (bp): 2538
  Mutation: Stop codons placed at aa 351 and 352 to create C terminal deletion mutant
  GenBank ID: NM_138364.3
  Entrez Gene: PRMT9 (a.k.a. PRMT10)
  Promoter: tac
  Tag / fusion protein: GST (N terminal on backbone)
  Cloning method: Restriction Enzyme; 5′ cloning site BamHI (not destroyed); 3′ cloning site EcoRI (not destroyed)
  Sequencing primers: 5′ 5GEX; 3′ 3GEX
Terms and licenses: Academic/Nonprofit Terms; Industry Terms: Not Available to Industry
How to cite: GST-PRMT9 deltaC 350 (stop) was a gift from Steven Clarke (Addgene plasmid # 67612 ; http://n2t.net/addgene:67612 ; RRID:Addgene_67612)
