[The description below was written by a language model from this plasmid's Addgene catalogue record.]
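Description:
GST-PRMT9 deltaC 350 (stop) is a bacterial expression plasmid built on the unmodified pGEX-6P-1 backbone, used to produce a C-terminally truncated form of human protein arginine methyltransferase 9 (PRMT9, also known as PRMT10) as a glutathione S-transferase fusion in E. coli. The plasmid is selected with ampicillin. The record gives no feature table, so its origin of replication and other backbone elements are not itemised and its copy number is listed as unknown. The total size is recorded as about 7.5 kb, made up of a backbone of roughly 5 kb and an insert of about 2.5 kb.

The insert is the PRMT9 coding sequence cloned between the BamHI and EcoRI sites, both of which remain intact, placing it in frame downstream of the backbone-encoded N-terminal GST tag. Expression is driven by the tac promoter, a hybrid trp/lac promoter commonly induced with IPTG. The truncation was not made by removing DNA. Stop codons were introduced at positions 351 and 352, so translation ends after residue 350 and the protein lacks residues 351–845 even though the insert remains full length. The GST moiety allows affinity purification on glutathione resin.

The construct is intended for making recombinant truncated enzyme, presumably for comparison with full-length PRMT9. The associated publication examines the distinctive features of human PRMT9 and its substrate, the RNA splicing factor SF3B2, which suggests this deletion mutant was used to test what the C-terminal portion of the protein contributes.
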