>Addgene plasmid #67612 | GST-PRMT9 deltaC 350 (stop) | addgene partial sequence | sequence record 150818 | pGEX5 5'-GGGCTGGCAAGCCACGTTTGGTG-3'
AGTTCTGTTCCAGGGGCCCCTGGGATCCATGTCGAACTCGCGGCCCAGGTCCCGCCGAGACGCCGGGGGT
GGCGCTGGGGCAGCCGGCCGGGACGAGCTGGTGTCGCGGTCCTTGCAGAGCGCAGAGCACTGTCTGGGCG
TCCAGGACTTCGGCACTGCCTATGCCCACTACCTCCTCGTGCTCAGCCTGGCGCCGGAGCTGAAACACGA
CGTGAAGGAAACTTTTCAGTACACACTTTTCAGATGGGCTGAAGAGCTTGATGCTCTCAGTCGGATACAA
GACTTACTTGGTTGCTATGAGCAGGCCTTGGAACTGTTTCCTGATGATGAAGTGATTTGCAATAGTATGG
GGGAGCATCTCTTCAGAATGGGCTTTAGGGATGAAGCAGCTGGGTATTTTCATAAAGCAGTGAAGCTAAA
CCCTGATTTCAGTGATGCAAAGGAGAATTTTTATCGTGTTGCAAACTGGTTGGTGGAGCGCTGGCACTTT
ATCATGCTTAATGACACCAAGAGGAATACAATTTATAATGCAGCAATCCAAAAGGCAGTTTGTTTGGGGT
CCAAAAGTGTTTTGGACATTGGAGCAGGAACTGGAATACTAAGCATGTTTGCTAAAAAAGCTGGAGCACA
TTCCGTGTATGCCTGTGAGTTATCCAAGACCATGTATGAACTTGCCTGTGATGTCGTGGCAGCAAACAAG
ATGGAAGCAGGGATCAAACTCTTACATACGAAGTCACTTGACATAGAGATTCCAAAACATATTCCCGAAA
GAGTGTCCCTAGTTGTAACAGAAACTGTCGATGCAGGTTTATT
