>Addgene plasmid #67612 | GST-PRMT9 deltaC 350 (stop) | addgene partial sequence | sequence record 150819 | pGEX3 5'-CCGGGAGCTGCATGTGTCAGAGG-3'
AGGCAGATCGTCAGTCAGTCACGATGCGGCCGCTCGAGTCGACCCGGGAATTCTCATTGCTTTACTGTGA
TGCTGACATTGCTTTTGTGATGCTGAATGCTGAGTACAAGTTCCTCTCCCATTTCAACCTGGATGGGATT
ATCTAAAACAACTGCAGCTTGTTTCCAGTGGGAGGCTTCACTTGAAGTATCCAACCTAATCTCTTCATCA
AGGTACATATGATACCAAAATGGAATAGCAGTCAGTCTTCCAGATTTACAAACGTATACCTTTACTTCTC
TGTTAGAGGTGTTCAAATACGGAGTCATTAAATCTAGTCTTAAGAGTTCCACTGGCTTGCTTAAAGGTAT
ACAGGGCAATGAGGATAGGTCCAAAAATACACGTATAGGTACCTGAAACTGGTTAATAAAAGGTGCTATA
TTTAATCCAAGAGTACGTTCTGTTCCTTGAACAGCATTCTCCTCTAGGAGTGTCTGTGATTCCACAAGCA
ACCCAAACATCAGCACATACTGAGGAAAGATCTTGCCTCCAGATTGTAGTAAACACCTGGATATTGCAGC
TTTTTCCATTATTTCCTGCTGAATGAGCCCAGATGGCTCAATGACATCCAATATAATTATGCTCCATAAC
TTGTCTGATTTTGGCCTTTGTAACATAGCAGATTCATCCTCCACATGTCTCAGCCAAAACTCAAGTGTTT
CTTTAGGAAAGTGATTGGCTTCAGATATGAGGTCCAGAGCAATACGATGCTGGTCTTTCTCCACAGAACT
GTATGGTTTAACCTGCCCAAGTGTGCCAGCAATAACAGGCAGAACAGAGAAGCCTTCGGACACATCTAAC
ACGTAGAAAGGTTCAAGGATGTTCTGTACAGTATTACTCTGTCCAGTTCCAGAGCTCATCTCATTCTGAC
AGTGAGTATCCATGGTCTGATACAGTT
