>Addgene plasmid #67612 | GST-PRMT9 deltaC 350 (stop) | addgene partial sequence | sequence record 152668 | PRMT9-F 5'-TTGGACATTGGAGCAGGAAC-3'
AAGCTGGAGCACATTCCGTGTATGCCTGTGAGTTATCCAAGACCATGTATGAACTTGCCTGTGATGTCGT
GGCAGCAAACAAGATGGAAGCAGGGATCAAACTCTTACATACGAAGTCACTTGACATAGAGATTCCAAAA
CATATTCCCGAAAGAGTGTCCCTAGTTGTAACAGAAACTGTCGATGCAGGTTTATTTGGAGAAGGAATTG
TGGAGAGTTTGATTCATGCATGGGAGCATTTACTTTTACAGCCAAAGACCAAAGGTGAAAGTGCTAATTG
TGAAAAGTATGGGAAAGTTATACCAGCAAGTGCTGTTATATTTGGGATGGCAGTAGAATGTGCAGAGATA
AGAAGACATCATAGAGTGGGTATTAAGGACATTGCTGGTATCCATTTGCCAACAAATGTGAAATTTCAGA
GTCCGGCTTATTCTTCTGTAGATACTGAAGAAACAATTGAATAGTAGACAACTGAAAAGATGAGTCGAGT
TCCTGGAGGATATTTGGCTTTGACAGAGTGCTTTGAAATTATGACAGTAGATTTCAACAACCTTCAGGAA
TTAAAAAGTCTTGCAACTAAAAAGCCTGATAAGATTGGTATTCCTGTTATTAAAGAAGGCATACTAGATG
CTATTATGGTTTGGTTTGTGCTCCAGCTTGATGATGAACATAGTTTATCCACAAGTCCTAGTGAGGAAAC
ATGTTGGGAACAGGCTGTCTACCCCGTACAGGACCTTGCAGACTACTGGATAAAGCCTGGAGACCATGTG
ATGATGGAAGTATCTTGTCAAGACTGTTACTTAAGAATCCAGAGTATTAGTGTCTTGGGTTTGGAATGTG
AA
